Addgene plasmid #87617: pcDNA3-FKBP-Venus-173-C
Purpose: FKBP-tagged C-terminal Venus (YFP) fragment for BiFC.
Depositing lab: Jin Zhang. Depositing organization: University of California, San Diego (UCSD). Publication: RefSOFI for Mapping Nanoscale Organization of Protein-Protein Interactions in Living Cells. Hertel F, Mo GC, Duwe S, Dedecker P, Zhang J. Cell Rep. 2016 Jan 12;14(2):390-400. doi: 10.1016/j.celrep.2015.12.036. Epub 2015 Dec 31. PubMed 26748717.
Backbone
  Vector backbone: pcDNA3
  Backbone manufacturer: Invitrogen
  Backbone size w/o insert (bp): 5500
  Total vector size (bp): 6081
  Vector type: Mammalian Expression
  Selectable markers: Neomycin (select with G418)
Growth in bacteria
  Bacterial resistance: Ampicillin, 100 μg/mL
  Growth temperature: 37°C
  Growth strain: DH5alpha
  Copy number: High Copy
Gene/Insert
  Gene/Insert name: FKBP-Venus173-C
  Species: Synthetic
  Insert size (bp): 564
  Promoter: CMV
  Tag / fusion protein: 6xHis (N terminal on backbone); T7 tag (gene 10 leader) (N terminal on backbone); Xpress (TM) tag (N terminal on backbone)
  Cloning method: Restriction Enzyme; 5′ cloning site BamHI (not destroyed); 3′ cloning site EcoRI (not destroyed)
  Sequencing primers: 5′ T7 forward; 3′ BGH reverse
Terms and licenses: Academic/Nonprofit Terms; Industry Terms: Not Available to Industry
How to cite: pcDNA3-FKBP-Venus-173-C was a gift from Jin Zhang (Addgene plasmid # 87617 ; http://n2t.net/addgene:87617 ; RRID:Addgene_87617)
