[The description below was written by a language model from this plasmid's Addgene catalogue record and pLannotate feature annotations shown in this document.]
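Description:
pcDNA3-FKBP-Venus-173-C is a mammalian expression plasmid of about 6.1 kb built on the pcDNA3 backbone. It encodes one half of a bimolecular fluorescence complementation (BiFC) pair. It replicates in E. coli from a high-copy ColE1/pUC-type origin under ampicillin selection (AmpR with its own bla promoter) and also carries an f1 origin. For selection in mammalian cells, an SV40 enhancer/early promoter drives the neomycin phosphotransferase gene, followed by an SV40 polyadenylation signal, which allows G418 selection of stable transfectants.

The expression cassette uses the human CMV immediate-early enhancer and promoter, with a T7 promoter just downstream that also serves as a sequencing primer site. The open reading frame begins with backbone-derived N-terminal tags: 6xHis, the T7 gene 10 leader and the Xpress epitope, which includes an enterokinase site. These are followed by the 564 bp insert cloned between BamHI and EcoRI. The insert fuses human FKBP12 (FKBP1A) to a C-terminal fragment of the yellow fluorescent protein Venus; the construct name indicates a split at residue 173. The annotation tool matched this region only as a partial hit to the related VC155 fragment. The transcript ends at the bovine growth hormone polyadenylation signal, and an SP6 promoter lies in reverse orientation after the insert.

The Venus fragment is not fluorescent by itself. It gives signal only when brought close to a complementary N-terminal Venus fragment carried on an interacting partner. FKBP is classically paired with FRB, which it binds in the presence of rapamycin, but the record does not name the partner construct. The associated publication concerns imaging the nanoscale organization of protein-protein interactions in living cells.
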