Features (pLannotate 1.2.2; 25 found; start..end, strand, type, name):
      1..21      +  CDS            capTEV™ (fragment): composite tag for in vivo biotinylation, TEV protease cleavage, and 6xHis tagging
     22..54      +  CDS            T7 tag (gene 10 leader): leader peptide from bacteriophage T7 gene 10 promotes efficient translation in E. coli
     58..81      +  CDS            Xpress™ tag: Xpress™ epitope tag, including an enterokinase recognition and cleavage site
     88..411     +  CDS            FKBP1A: FKB1A_HUMAN - Also known as FKBP1, FKBP12. Experimental evidence at protein level: Swiss-Prot protein existence level 1. Keeps in an inactive conformation TGFBR1, the TGF-beta type I serine/threonine kinase receptor, preventing TGF-beta receptor activation in absence of ligand. Recruits SMAD7 to ACVR1B which prevents the association of SMAD2 and SMAD3 with the activin receptor complex, thereby blocking the activin signal. May modulate the RYR1 calcium channel activity. PPIases accelerate the folding of proteins. It catalyzes the cis-trans isomerization of proline imidic peptide bonds in oligop
    448..648     +  CDS            VC155 (fragment): C-terminal fragment of mVenus for use in bimolecular fluorescence complementation (BiFC) (Kodama and Hu, 2010)
    712..730     -  promoter       SP6 promoter: promoter for bacteriophage SP6 RNA polymerase
    756..980     +  polyA_signal   bGH poly(A) signal: bovine growth hormone polyadenylation signal
    984..1005    +  promoter       SV40 promoter (fragment): SV40 enhancer and early promoter
   1026..1454    +  rep_origin     f1 ori (sequence partly withheld): f1 bacteriophage origin of replication; arrow indicates direction of (+) strand synthesis
   1468..1797    +  promoter       SV40 promoter: SV40 enhancer and early promoter
   1864..2655    +  CDS            neo: KKA2_KLEPN - Also known as kan, nptII. Experimental evidence at protein level: Swiss-Prot protein existence level 1. Resistance to kanamycin, neomycin, paromomycin, ribostamycin, butirosin and gentamicin B. From Klebsiella pneumoniae.
   2679..2837    +  CDS            ble (fragment): BLE_KLEPN - Experimental evidence at protein level: Swiss-Prot protein existence level 1. Binding protein with a strong affinity to the bleomycin family of antibiotics. Binds to CL990; an antimitotic-antibiotic compound. From Klebsiella pneumoniae.
   2832..2953    +  polyA_signal   SV40 poly(A) signal: SV40 polyadenylation signal
   3026..3042    -  protein_bind   lac operator: The lac repressor binds to the lac operator to inhibit transcription in E. coli. This inhibition can be relieved by adding lactose or isopropyl-β-D-thiogalactopyranoside (IPTG). lac repressor encoded by lacI
   3050..3080    -  promoter       lac promoter: promoter for the E. coli lac operon
   3095..3116    -  protein_bind   CAP binding site: CAP binding activates transcription in the presence of cAMP. E. coli catabolite activator protein
   3129..3221    -  CDS            lacI (fragment): lac repressor; lacI; The lac repressor binds to the lac operator to inhibit transcription in E. coli. This inhibition can be relieved by adding lactose or isopropyl-β-D-thiogalactopyranoside (IPTG).
   3404..3992    -  rep_origin     ori: high-copy-number ColE1/pMB1/pBR322/pUC origin of replication
   4163..5023    -  CDS            AmpR: β-lactamase; bla; confers resistance to ampicillin, carbenicillin, and related antibiotics
   5024..5128    -  promoter       AmpR promoter: bla
   5187..5239    -  misc_feature   bom (fragment): basis of mobility region from pBR322
   5394..5773    +  enhancer       CMV enhancer: human cytomegalovirus immediate early enhancer
   5774..5977    +  promoter       CMV promoter: human cytomegalovirus (CMV) immediate early promoter
   5973..6006    +  LTR            5' LTR (truncated) (fragment): truncated 5' long terminal repeat (LTR) from HIV-1
   6022..6040    +  promoter       T7 promoter: promoter for bacteriophage T7 RNA polymerase
>Addgene plasmid #87617 | pcDNA3-FKBP-Venus-173-C | addgene full sequence | sequence record 176212 | Addgene NGS Result
CATCATCATCATCATCATGGTATGGCTAGCATGACTGGTGGACAGCAAATGGGTCGGGATCTGTACGACG
ATGACGATAAGGATCCGATGGGAGTGCAGGTGGAAACCATCTCCCCAGGAGACGGGCGCACCTTCCCCAA
GCGCGGCCAGACCTGCGTGGTGCACTACACCGGGATGCTTGAAGATGGAAAGAAATTTGATTCCTCCCGG
GACAGAAACAAGCCCTTTAAGTTTATGCTAGGCAAGCAGGAGGTGATCCGAGGCTGGGAAGAAGGGGTTG
CCCAGATGAGTGTGGGTCAGAGAGCCAAACTGACTATATCTCCAGATTATGCCTATGGTGCCACTGGGCA
CCCAGGCATCATCCCACCACATGCCACTCTCGTCTTCGATGTGGAGCTTCTAAAACTGGAAGGTACCGGA
GGTGGAGGTAGCGGAGGTGGAGGTAGTGAGGACGGCGGCGTGCAGCTCGCCGACCACTACCAGCAGAACA
CCCCCATCGGCGACGGCCCCGTGCTGCTGCCCGACAACCACTACCTGAGCTACCAGTCCAAGCTGAGCAA
AGACCCCAACGAGAAGCGCGATCACATGGTCCTGCTGGAGTTCGTGACCGCCGCCGGGATCACTCTCGGC
ATGGACGAGCTGTACAAGTAAGAATTCTGCAGATATCCATCACACTGGCGGCCGCTCGAGCATGCATCTA
GAGGGCCCTATTCTATAGTGTCACCTAAATGCTAGAGCTCGCTGATCAGCCTCGACTGTGCCTTCTAGTT
GCCAGCCATCTGTTGTTTGCCCCTCCCCCGTGCCTTCCTTGACCCTGGAAGGTGCCACTCCCACTGTCCT
TTCCTAATAAAATGAGGAAATTGCATCGCATTGTCTGAGTAGGTGTCATTCTATTCTGGGGGGTGGGGTG
GGGCAGGACAGCAAGGGGGAGGATTGGGAAGACAATAGCAGGCATGCTGGGGATGCGGTGGGCTCTATGG
CTTCTGAGGCGGAAAGAACCAGCTGGGGCTCTAGGGGGTATCCCC
[124 nt withheld, positions 1026-1149]
C
[91 nt withheld, positions 1151-1241]
A
[49 nt withheld, positions 1243-1291]
CCTTTGACGTTGGAGTCCACGTTCTTT
[37 nt withheld, positions 1319-1355]
ACCCTATCTCGGTCTATTCTTTTGATTTATAAGGGATTTTGCCGATTTCGGCCTATTGGTTAAAAAATGA
GCTGATTTAACAAAAATTTAACGCGAATTAATTCTGTGGAATGTGTGTCAGTTAGGGTGTGGAAAGTCCC
CAGGCTCCCCAGCAGGCAGAAGTATGCAAAGCATGCATCTCAATTAGTCAGCAACCAGGTGTGGAAAGTC
CCCAGGCTCCCCAGCAGGCAGAAGTATGCAAAGCATGCATCTCAATTAGTCAGCAACCATAGTCCCGCCC
CTAACTCCGCCCATCCCGCCCCTAACTCCGCCCAGTTCCGCCCATTCTCCGCCCCATGGCTGACTAATTT
TTTTTATTTATGCAGAGGCCGAGGCCGCCTCTGCCTCTGAGCTATTCCAGAAGTAGTGAGGAGGCTTTTT
TGGAGGCCTAGGCTTTTGCAAAAAGCTCCCGGGAGCTTGTATATCCATTTTCGGATCTGATCAAGAGACA
GGATGAGGATCGTTTCGCATGATTGAACAAGATGGATTGCACGCAGGTTCTCCGGCCGCTTGGGTGGAGA
GGCTATTCGGCTATGACTGGGCACAACAGACAATCGGCTGCTCTGATGCCGCCGTGTTCCGGCTGTCAGC
GCAGGGGCGCCCGGTTCTTTTTGTCAAGACCGACCTGTCCGGTGCCCTGAATGAACTGCAGGACGAGGCA
GCGCGGCTATCGTGGCTGGCCACGACGGGCGTTCCTTGCGCAGCTGTGCTCGACGTTGTCACTGAAGCGG
GAAGGGACTGGCTGCTATTGGGCGAAGTGCCGGGGCAGGATCTCCTGTCATCTCACCTTGCTCCTGCCGA
GAAAGTATCCATCATGGCTGATGCAATGCGGCGGCTGCATACGCTTGATCCGGCTACCTGCCCATTCGAC
CACCAAGCGAAACATCGCATCGAGCGAGCACGTACTCGGATGGAAGCCGGTCTTGTCGATCAGGATGATC
TGGACGAAGAGCATCAGGGGCTCGCGCCAGCCGAACTGTTCGCCAGGCTCAAGGCGCGCATGCCCGACGG
CGAGGATCTCGTCGTGACCCATGGCGATGCCTGCTTGCCGAATATCATGGTGGAAAATGGCCGCTTTTCT
GGATTCATCGACTGTGGCCGGCTGGGTGTGGCGGACCGCTATCAGGACATAGCGTTGGCTACCCGTGATA
TTGCTGAAGAGCTTGGCGGCGAATGGGCTGACCGCTTCCTCGTGCTTTACGGTATCGCCGCTCCCGATTC
GCAGCGCATCGCCTTCTATCGCCTTCTTGACGAGTTCTTCTGAGCGGGACTCTGGGGTTCGAAATGACCG
ACCAAGCGACGCCCAACCTGCCATCACGAGATTTCGATTCCACCGCCGCCTTCTATGAAAGGTTGGGCTT
CGGAATCGTTTTCCGGGACGCCGGCTGGATGATCCTCCAGCGCGGGGATCTCATGCTGGAGTTCTTCGCC
CACCCCAACTTGTTTATTGCAGCTTATAATGGTTACAAATAAAGCAATAGCATCACAAATTTCACAAATA
AAGCATTTTTTTCACTGCATTCTAGTTGTGGTTTGTCCAAACTCATCAATGTATCTTATCATGTCTGTAT
ACCGTCGACCTCTAGCTAGAGCTTGGCGTAATCATGGTCATAGCTGTTTCCTGTGTGAAATTGTTATCCG
CTCACAATTCCACACAACATACGAGCCGGAAGCATAAAGTGTAAAGCCTGGGGTGCCTAATGAGTGAGCT
AACTCACATTAATTGCGTTGCGCTCACTGCCCGCTTTCCAGTCGGGAAACCTGTCGTGCCAGCTGCATTA
ATGAATCGGCCAACGCGCGGGGAGAGGCGGTTTGCGTATTGGGCGCTCTTCCGCTTCCTCGCTCACTGAC
TCGCTGCGCTCGGTCGTTCGGCTGCGGCGAGCGGTATCAGCTCACTCAAAGGCGGTAATACGGTTATCCA
CAGAATCAGGGGATAACGCAGGAAAGAACATGTGAGCAAAAGGCCAGCAAAAGGCCAGGAACCGTAAAAA
GGCCGCGTTGCTGGCGTTTTTCCATAGGCTCCGCCCCCCTGACGAGCATCACAAAAATCGACGCTCAAGT
CAGAGGTGGCGAAACCCGACAGGACTATAAAGATACCAGGCGTTTCCCCCTGGAAGCTCCCTCGTGCGCT
CTCCTGTTCCGACCCTGCCGCTTACCGGATACCTGTCCGCCTTTCTCCCTTCGGGAAGCGTGGCGCTTTC
TCATAGCTCACGCTGTAGGTATCTCAGTTCGGTGTAGGTCGTTCGCTCCAAGCTGGGCTGTGTGCACGAA
CCCCCCGTTCAGCCCGACCGCTGCGCCTTATCCGGTAACTATCGTCTTGAGTCCAACCCGGTAAGACACG
ACTTATCGCCACTGGCAGCAGCCACTGGTAACAGGATTAGCAGAGCGAGGTATGTAGGCGGTGCTACAGA
GTTCTTGAAGTGGTGGCCTAACTACGGCTACACTAGAAGAACAGTATTTGGTATCTGCGCTCTGCTGAAG
CCAGTTACCTTCGGAAAAAGAGTTGGTAGCTCTTGATCCGGCAAACAAACCACCGCTGGTAGCGGTGGTT
TTTTTGTTTGCAAGCAGCAGATTACGCGCAGAAAAAAAGGATCTCAAGAAGATCCTTTGATCTTTTCTAC
GGGGTCTGACGCTCAGTGGAACGAAAACTCACGTTAAGGGATTTTGGTCATGAGATTATCAAAAAGGATC
TTCACCTAGATCCTTTTAAATTAAAAATGAAGTTTTAAATCAATCTAAAGTATATATGAGTAAACTTGGT
CTGACAGTTACCAATGCTTAATCAGTGAGGCACCTATCTCAGCGATCTGTCTATTTCGTTCATCCATAGT
TGCCTGACTCCCCGTCGTGTAGATAACTACGATACGGGAGGGCTTACCATCTGGCCCCAGTGCTGCAATG
ATACCGCGAGACCCACGCTCACCGGCTCCAGATTTATCAGCAATAAACCAGCCAGCCGGAAGGGCCGAGC
GCAGAAGTGGTCCTGCAACTTTATCCGCCTCCATCCAGTCTATTAATTGTTGCCGGGAAGCTAGAGTAAG
TAGTTCGCCAGTTAATAGTTTGCGCAACGTTGTTGCCATTGCTACAGGCATCGTGGTGTCACGCTCGTCG
TTTGGTATGGCTTCATTCAGCTCCGGTTCCCAACGATCAAGGCGAGTTACATGATCCCCCATGTTGTGCA
AAAAAGCGGTTAGCTCCTTCGGTCCTCCGATCGTTGTCAGAAGTAAGTTGGCCGCAGTGTTATCACTCAT
GGTTATGGCAGCACTGCATAATTCTCTTACTGTCATGCCATCCGTAAGATGCTTTTCTGTGACTGGTGAG
TACTCAACCAAGTCATTCTGAGAATAGTGTATGCGGCGACCGAGTTGCTCTTGCCCGGCGTCAATACGGG
ATAATACCGCGCCACATAGCAGAACTTTAAAAGTGCTCATCATTGGAAAACGTTCTTCGGGGCGAAAACT
CTCAAGGATCTTACCGCTGTTGAGATCCAGTTCGATGTAACCCACTCGTGCACCCAACTGATCTTCAGCA
TCTTTTACTTTCACCAGCGTTTCTGGGTGAGCAAAAACAGGAAGGCAAAATGCCGCAAAAAAGGGAATAA
GGGCGACACGGAAATGTTGAATACTCATACTCTTCCTTTTTCAATATTATTGAAGCATTTATCAGGGTTA
TTGTCTCATGAGCGGATACATATTTGAATGTATTTAGAAAAATAAACAAATAGGGGTTCCGCGCACATTT
CCCCGAAAAGTGCCACCTGACGTCGACGGATCGGGAGATCTCCCGATCCCCTATGGTGCACTCTCAGTAC
AATCTGCTCTGATGCCGCATAGTTAAGCCAGTATCTGCTCCCTGCTTGTGTGTTGGAGGTCGCTGAGTAG
TGCGCGAGCAAAATTTAAGCTACAACAAGGCAAGGCTTGACCGACAATTGCATGAAGAATCTGCTTAGGG
TTAGGCGTTTTGCGCTGCTTCGCGATGTACGGGCCAGATATACGCGTTGACATTGATTATTGACTAGTTA
TTAATAGTAATCAATTACGGGGTCATTAGTTCATAGCCCATATATGGAGTTCCGCGTTACATAACTTACG
GTAAATGGCCCGCCTGGCTGACCGCCCAACGACCCCCGCCCATTGACGTCAATAATGACGTATGTTCCCA
TAGTAACGCCAATAGGGACTTTCCATTGACGTCAATGGGTGGAGTATTTACGGTAAACTGCCCACTTGGC
AGTACATCAAGTGTATCATATGCCAAGTACGCCCCCTATTGACGTCAATGACGGTAAATGGCCCGCCTGG
CATTATGCCCAGTACATGACCTTATGGGACTTTCCTACTTGGCAGTACATCTACGTATTAGTCATCGCTA
TTACCATGGTGATGCGGTTTTGGCAGTACATCAATGGGCGTGGATAGCGGTTTGACTCACGGGGATTTCC
AAGTCTCCACCCCATTGACGTCAATGGGAGTTTGTTTTGGCACCAAAATCAACGGGACTTTCCAAAATGT
CGTAACAACTCCGCCCCATTGACGCAAATGGGCGGTAGGCGTGTACGGTGGGAGGTCTATATAAGCAGAG
CTCTCTGGCTAACTAGAGAACCCACTGCTTACTGGCTTATCGAAATTAATACGACTCACTATAGGGAGAC
CCAAGCTTGCGGCCGCCACCATGGTGCGGGGTTCT
